>Addgene plasmid #18463 | T4 Lysozyme R96V | addgene partial sequence | sequence record 24249 | 18463 with 3primeUP 5'-GGCGTATCACGAGGCCC-3'
CCCGCTCNTTAGGCGGGCTCAGATCTGCTCATGTTTGACAGCTTATCATCGATAAGCTTCGGCAATAAAT
TCTTGATATGTTTTCATATGTTTCCTTTAAATATTTTAATTAGTAATTGTCTATTCAAGTAATTGTGAAT
ATACTATCACAATTCCAAGAGAAAGTAAACAGCTTTATAGATTTTTATACGCGTCCCAAGTGCCAGTTCT
AAACGTTGTAATGACTCGTTTTGCGCGATTAGGTGTTTGATTATACCATCTACTTTTAGCTAAGTTAACT
GCTGCTTCATCCCAGCGTTTTTGTTGAAGCATACGTAAAGAGTTAGTAAATCCTGCCACACCGGTTTCTC
CCATTTGGAAAACCATATTAATCAATGCACAGACACGAACCGCATCAAGAGAATCATAAACCGGTTTTAA
TTTAGCATTTCTCAGAATTCCGCGAACAGCAGCATCAACATCCTGATTAAAGAGTTTTTCAGCCTCATCT
TTTGTAATTACACCATTGCAATTACGCCCAATAGCTTTATCTAATTCAGATTTAGCAGCATTAAGTGATG
GACTTTTTGTAAGCAAATGACCGATGCCAATAGTGTAATAGCCTTCTGTGTCTTTATAGATTTTAAGTCT
AAGACCTTCATCTATACGTAACATTTCAAATATATTCATAATACCTCCTAAGCATCGATGGATCCTGTTT
CCTGTGTGAAATTGNTATCCGCTCACAANNNCACACATTATACGANCCGATGAT
