[The description below was written by a language model from this plasmid's Addgene catalogue record.]
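Description:
T4 Lysozyme R96V is a bacterial expression plasmid built on the pHS1403 backbone (about 5 kb without insert) that carries the bacteriophage T4 lysozyme gene (gene e) with a single amino-acid substitution, arginine 96 to valine. The plasmid is maintained in E. coli at high copy number and selected through ampicillin resistance. The record does not specify the origin of replication or the promoter that drives expression, and no feature table is available to confirm these or any other backbone elements.

The insert is roughly 600 bp and was placed between BamHI and HindIII sites, both of which remain intact, so the coding fragment can be excised or exchanged as a cassette. According to the depositor's notes, the BamHI site lies 27 bp from the start codon and the HindIII site 115 bp from the stop codon, meaning that short flanking untranslated regions are carried along with the open reading frame. No affinity tags, fusion partners or reporters are recorded, which suggests the protein is produced in untagged form, although the record does not state this explicitly.

T4 lysozyme is a small, well-behaved enzyme that hydrolyses bacterial cell-wall peptidoglycan and has long served as a model system for examining how individual residue changes affect protein folding, thermodynamic stability and three-dimensional structure. A point mutant such as R96V fits that kind of work, with recombinant protein made in bacteria for comparison with the wild-type enzyme, but the record itself does not state a specific intended application.
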