Addgene plasmid #18463: T4 Lysozyme R96V
Depositing lab: Brian Matthews. Depositing organization: University of Oregon.
Backbone
  Vector backbone: pHS1403
  Backbone size w/o insert (bp): 5000
  Vector type: Bacterial Expression
Growth in bacteria
  Bacterial resistance: Ampicillin, 100 μg/mL
  Growth temperature: 37°C
  Growth strain: DH5alpha
  Copy number: High Copy
Gene/Insert
  Gene/Insert name: T4 Lysozyme
  Species: Bacteriophage T4
  Insert size (bp): 600
  Mutation: R96V
  GenBank ID: NP_049736
  Entrez Gene: e (a.k.a. T4p123)
  Cloning method: Restriction Enzyme; 5′ cloning site BamHI (not destroyed); 3′ cloning site HindIII (not destroyed)
  Sequencing primers: 5′ na; 3′ GGCGTATCACGAGGCCC
Terms and licenses: Academic/Nonprofit Terms; Industry Terms: Not Available to Industry
Depositor comments: The BamHI site is 27 bp from the ATG and the HindIII site is 115 bp from the stop.
How to cite: T4 Lysozyme R96V was a gift from Brian Matthews (Addgene plasmid # 18463 ; http://n2t.net/addgene:18463 ; RRID:Addgene_18463)
